Addgene plasmid #201805: pcDNA3.1 HA-MBP-SnoopLigase2 N775Q-KDEL
Purpose: For SnoopLigase2 expression within secretory pathway of mammalian cells. N775Q mutation to remove glycosylation site, KDEL to retain in Endoplasmic Reticulum, MBP for improved solubility
Depositing lab: Mark Howarth. Depositing organization: University of Oxford. Publication: Design and Evolution of Enhanced Peptide-Peptide Ligation for Modular Transglutaminase Assembly. Keeble AH, Wood DP, Howarth M. Bioconjug Chem. 2023 Jun 8. doi: 10.1021/acs.bioconjchem.3c00122. PubMed 37289810.
Backbone
  Vector backbone: pcDNA3.1
  Backbone manufacturer: Invitrogen
  Backbone size w/o insert (bp): 5428
  Total vector size (bp): 7050
  Vector type: Mammalian Expression
Growth in bacteria
  Bacterial resistance: Ampicillin, 100 μg/mL
  Growth temperature: 37°C
  Growth strain: DH5alpha
  Copy number: High Copy
Gene/Insert
  Gene/Insert name: SnoopLigase2
  Species: Synthetic
  Insert size (bp): 1623
  Mutation: N775Q mutation to abolish glycosylation
  Tag / fusion protein: Signal peptide (N terminal on insert); HA tag (N terminal on insert); MBP (N terminal on insert); His6 (N terminal on insert); KDEL (C terminal on insert)
  Cloning method: Gibson Cloning
  Sequencing primers: 5′ CMV; 3′ BGH
Terms and licenses: Academic/Nonprofit Terms; Industry Terms: Not Available to Industry
How to cite: pcDNA3.1 HA-MBP-SnoopLigase2 N775Q-KDEL was a gift from Mark Howarth (Addgene plasmid # 201805)
