[The description below was written by a language model from this plasmid's Addgene catalogue record and pLannotate feature annotations shown in this document.]
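Description:
pcDNA3.1 HA-MBP-SnoopLigase2 N775Q-KDEL is a mammalian expression plasmid built on the Invitrogen pcDNA3.1 backbone. It is maintained in E. coli at high copy through a ColE1/pUC-type origin with ampicillin selection (AmpR under its own bla promoter), and it also carries an f1 origin. An SV40 early promoter drives a neomycin/kanamycin phosphotransferase gene followed by an SV40 polyadenylation signal, the standard pcDNA3.1 cassette that allows G418 selection of transfected mammalian cells. The catalogue lists a total size of 7,050 bp, whereas the sequenced record annotated here is 7,188 nt, a small discrepancy that the record does not explain.

The payload is a synthetic open reading frame placed between the CMV immediate-early enhancer/promoter and the bGH polyadenylation signal, with a T7 promoter just upstream of the coding region. According to the catalogue, the fusion begins with a signal peptide that directs the protein into the secretory pathway, followed by an HA epitope tag, maltose-binding protein to improve solubility, a His6 tag, SnoopLigase2, and a C-terminal KDEL motif that retains the protein in the endoplasmic reticulum. The N775Q substitution removes an N-linked glycosylation site that would otherwise be modified in this compartment. The automated annotation recognises the HA tag and MBP but not SnoopLigase2 itself. A few short fragment hits, such as an influenza haemagglutinin segment downstream of MBP, an HIV-1 LTR fragment and a ble fragment, are probably annotation artefacts rather than functional parts. SnoopLigase2 is an engineered peptide-peptide ligase, and the construct is intended for expressing it within the secretory pathway of mammalian cells.
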