Features (pLannotate 1.2.2; 22 found; start..end, strand, type, name):
     50..208     +  CDS            ble (fragment): BLE_KLEPN - Experimental evidence at protein level: Swiss-Prot protein existence level 1. Binding protein with a strong affinity to the bleomycin family of antibiotics. Binds to CL990; an antimitotic-antibiotic compound. From Klebsiella pneumoniae.
    203..324     +  polyA_signal   SV40 poly(A) signal: SV40 polyadenylation signal
    397..413     -  protein_bind   lac operator: The lac repressor binds to the lac operator to inhibit transcription in E. coli. This inhibition can be relieved by adding lactose or isopropyl-β-D-thiogalactopyranoside (IPTG). lac repressor encoded by lacI
    421..451     -  promoter       lac promoter: promoter for the E. coli lac operon
    466..487     -  protein_bind   CAP binding site: CAP binding activates transcription in the presence of cAMP. E. coli catabolite activator protein
    500..592     -  CDS            lacI (fragment): lac repressor; lacI; The lac repressor binds to the lac operator to inhibit transcription in E. coli. This inhibition can be relieved by adding lactose or isopropyl-β-D-thiogalactopyranoside (IPTG).
    775..1363    -  rep_origin     ori: high-copy-number ColE1/pMB1/pBR322/pUC origin of replication
   1534..2394    -  CDS            AmpR: β-lactamase; bla; confers resistance to ampicillin, carbenicillin, and related antibiotics
   2395..2499    -  promoter       AmpR promoter: bla
   2558..2610    -  misc_feature   bom (fragment): basis of mobility region from pBR322
   2765..3144    +  enhancer       CMV enhancer: human cytomegalovirus immediate early enhancer
   3145..3348    +  promoter       CMV promoter: human cytomegalovirus (CMV) immediate early promoter
   3344..3377    +  LTR            5' LTR (truncated) (fragment): truncated 5' long terminal repeat (LTR) from HIV-1
   3393..3411    +  promoter       T7 promoter: promoter for bacteriophage T7 RNA polymerase
   3540..3566    +  CDS            3xHA (fragment): three tandem HA epitope tags
   3582..4679    +  CDS            MBP: maltose binding protein from E. coli; malE (mutated); This version of the gene does not encode a signal sequence, so MBP will remain in the cytosol.
   5097..5231    +  CDS            HA (fragment): HEMA_I34A0 - Experimental evidence at protein level: Swiss-Prot protein existence level 1. Binds to sialic acid-containing receptors on the cell surface, bringing about the attachment of the virus particle to the cell. This attachment induces virion internalization either through clathrin-dependent endocytosis or through clathrin- and caveolin- independent pathway. Plays a major role in the determination of host range restriction and virulence. Class I viral fusion protein. Responsible for penetration of the virus into the cell cytoplasm by mediating the fusion of the membrane of the endocytos
   5315..5539    +  polyA_signal   bGH poly(A) signal: bovine growth hormone polyadenylation signal
   5543..5564    +  promoter       SV40 promoter (fragment): SV40 enhancer and early promoter
   5585..6013    +  rep_origin     f1 ori (sequence partly withheld): f1 bacteriophage origin of replication; arrow indicates direction of (+) strand synthesis
   6027..6356    +  promoter       SV40 promoter: SV40 enhancer and early promoter
   6423..26      +  CDS            neo (across the origin): KKA2_KLEPN - Also known as kan, nptII. Experimental evidence at protein level: Swiss-Prot protein existence level 1. Resistance to kanamycin, neomycin, paromomycin, ribostamycin, butirosin and gentamicin B. From Klebsiella pneumoniae.
>Addgene plasmid #201805 | pcDNA3.1 HA-MBP-SnoopLigase2 N775Q-KDEL | addgene full sequence | sequence record 404735 | Addgene NGS Result
TCTATCGCCTTCTTGACGAGTTCTTCTGAGCGGGACTCTGGGGTTCGAAATGACCGACCAAGCGACGCCC
AACCTGCCATCACGAGATTTCGATTCCACCGCCGCCTTCTATGAAAGGTTGGGCTTCGGAATCGTTTTCC
GGGACGCCGGCTGGATGATCCTCCAGCGCGGGGATCTCATGCTGGAGTTCTTCGCCCACCCCAACTTGTT
TATTGCAGCTTATAATGGTTACAAATAAAGCAATAGCATCACAAATTTCACAAATAAAGCATTTTTTTCA
CTGCATTCTAGTTGTGGTTTGTCCAAACTCATCAATGTATCTTATCATGTCTGTATACCGTCGACCTCTA
GCTAGAGCTTGGCGTAATCATGGTCATAGCTGTTTCCTGTGTGAAATTGTTATCCGCTCACAATTCCACA
CAACATACGAGCCGGAAGCATAAAGTGTAAAGCCTGGGGTGCCTAATGAGTGAGCTAACTCACATTAATT
GCGTTGCGCTCACTGCCCGCTTTCCAGTCGGGAAACCTGTCGTGCCAGCTGCATTAATGAATCGGCCAAC
GCGCGGGGAGAGGCGGTTTGCGTATTGGGCGCTCTTCCGCTTCCTCGCTCACTGACTCGCTGCGCTCGGT
CGTTCGGCTGCGGCGAGCGGTATCAGCTCACTCAAAGGCGGTAATACGGTTATCCACAGAATCAGGGGAT
AACGCAGGAAAGAACATGTGAGCAAAAGGCCAGCAAAAGGCCAGGAACCGTAAAAAGGCCGCGTTGCTGG
CGTTTTTCCATAGGCTCCGCCCCCCTGACGAGCATCACAAAAATCGACGCTCAAGTCAGAGGTGGCGAAA
CCCGACAGGACTATAAAGATACCAGGCGTTTCCCCCTGGAAGCTCCCTCGTGCGCTCTCCTGTTCCGACC
CTGCCGCTTACCGGATACCTGTCCGCCTTTCTCCCTTCGGGAAGCGTGGCGCTTTCTCATAGCTCACGCT
GTAGGTATCTCAGTTCGGTGTAGGTCGTTCGCTCCAAGCTGGGCTGTGTGCACGAACCCCCCGTTCAGCC
CGACCGCTGCGCCTTATCCGGTAACTATCGTCTTGAGTCCAACCCGGTAAGACACGACTTATCGCCACTG
GCAGCAGCCACTGGTAACAGGATTAGCAGAGCGAGGTATGTAGGCGGTGCTACAGAGTTCTTGAAGTGGT
GGCCTAACTACGGCTACACTAGAAGAACAGTATTTGGTATCTGCGCTCTGCTGAAGCCAGTTACCTTCGG
AAAAAGAGTTGGTAGCTCTTGATCCGGCAAACAAACCACCGCTGGTAGCGGTGGTTTTTTTGTTTGCAAG
CAGCAGATTACGCGCAGAAAAAAAGGATCTCAAGAAGATCCTTTGATCTTTTCTACGGGGTCTGACGCTC
AGTGGAACGAAAACTCACGTTAAGGGATTTTGGTCATGAGATTATCAAAAAGGATCTTCACCTAGATCCT
TTTAAATTAAAAATGAAGTTTTAAATCAATCTAAAGTATATATGAGTAAACTTGGTCTGACAGTTACCAA
TGCTTAATCAGTGAGGCACCTATCTCAGCGATCTGTCTATTTCGTTCATCCATAGTTGCCTGACTCCCCG
TCGTGTAGATAACTACGATACGGGAGGGCTTACCATCTGGCCCCAGTGCTGCAATGATACCGCGAGACCC
ACGCTCACCGGCTCCAGATTTATCAGCAATAAACCAGCCAGCCGGAAGGGCCGAGCGCAGAAGTGGTCCT
GCAACTTTATCCGCCTCCATCCAGTCTATTAATTGTTGCCGGGAAGCTAGAGTAAGTAGTTCGCCAGTTA
ATAGTTTGCGCAACGTTGTTGCCATTGCTACAGGCATCGTGGTGTCACGCTCGTCGTTTGGTATGGCTTC
ATTCAGCTCCGGTTCCCAACGATCAAGGCGAGTTACATGATCCCCCATGTTGTGCAAAAAAGCGGTTAGC
TCCTTCGGTCCTCCGATCGTTGTCAGAAGTAAGTTGGCCGCAGTGTTATCACTCATGGTTATGGCAGCAC
TGCATAATTCTCTTACTGTCATGCCATCCGTAAGATGCTTTTCTGTGACTGGTGAGTACTCAACCAAGTC
ATTCTGAGAATAGTGTATGCGGCGACCGAGTTGCTCTTGCCCGGCGTCAATACGGGATAATACCGCGCCA
CATAGCAGAACTTTAAAAGTGCTCATCATTGGAAAACGTTCTTCGGGGCGAAAACTCTCAAGGATCTTAC
CGCTGTTGAGATCCAGTTCGATGTAACCCACTCGTGCACCCAACTGATCTTCAGCATCTTTTACTTTCAC
CAGCGTTTCTGGGTGAGCAAAAACAGGAAGGCAAAATGCCGCAAAAAAGGGAATAAGGGCGACACGGAAA
TGTTGAATACTCATACTCTTCCTTTTTCAATATTATTGAAGCATTTATCAGGGTTATTGTCTCATGAGCG
GATACATATTTGAATGTATTTAGAAAAATAAACAAATAGGGGTTCCGCGCACATTTCCCCGAAAAGTGCC
ACCTGACGTCGACGGATCGGGAGATCTCCCGATCCCCTATGGTGCACTCTCAGTACAATCTGCTCTGATG
CCGCATAGTTAAGCCAGTATCTGCTCCCTGCTTGTGTGTTGGAGGTCGCTGAGTAGTGCGCGAGCAAAAT
TTAAGCTACAACAAGGCAAGGCTTGACCGACAATTGCATGAAGAATCTGCTTAGGGTTAGGCGTTTTGCG
CTGCTTCGCGATGTACGGGCCAGATATACGCGTTGACATTGATTATTGACTAGTTATTAATAGTAATCAA
TTACGGGGTCATTAGTTCATAGCCCATATATGGAGTTCCGCGTTACATAACTTACGGTAAATGGCCCGCC
TGGCTGACCGCCCAACGACCCCCGCCCATTGACGTCAATAATGACGTATGTTCCCATAGTAACGCCAATA
GGGACTTTCCATTGACGTCAATGGGTGGAGTATTTACGGTAAACTGCCCACTTGGCAGTACATCAAGTGT
ATCATATGCCAAGTACGCCCCCTATTGACGTCAATGACGGTAAATGGCCCGCCTGGCATTATGCCCAGTA
CATGACCTTATGGGACTTTCCTACTTGGCAGTACATCTACGTATTAGTCATCGCTATTACCATGGTGATG
CGGTTTTGGCAGTACATCAATGGGCGTGGATAGCGGTTTGACTCACGGGGATTTCCAAGTCTCCACCCCA
TTGACGTCAATGGGAGTTTGTTTTGGCACCAAAATCAACGGGACTTTCCAAAATGTCGTAACAACTCCGC
CCCATTGACGCAAATGGGCGGTAGGCGTGTACGGTGGGAGGTCTATATAAGCAGAGCTCTCTGGCTAACT
AGAGAACCCACTGCTTACTGGCTTATCGAAATTAATACGACTCACTATAGGGAGACCCAAGCTGGCTAGC
GTTTAAACGGGCCCTCTAGACTCGAGCGGCCGCCACCATGAACACCCAGATCCTGGTGTTCGCCCTGATC
GCCATCATTCCCACCAACGCCGACAAGATCGGATCTGGCTACCCATACGATGTTCCAGATTACGCTAGTG
GAGAAAGTGGTAAAATCGAAGAAGGTAAACTGGTAATCTGGATTAACGGCGATAAAGGCTATAACGGTCT
CGCTGAAGTCGGTAAGAAATTCGAGAAAGATACCGGAATTAAAGTCACCGTTGAGCATCCGGATAAACTG
GAAGAGAAATTCCCACAGGTTGCGGCAACTGGCGATGGCCCTGACATTATCTTCTGGGCACACGACCGCT
TTGGTGGCTACGCTCAATCTGGCCTGTTGGCTGAAATCACCCCGGACAAAGCGTTCCAGGACAAGCTGTA
TCCGTTTACCTGGGATGCCGTACGTTACAACGGCAAGCTGATTGCTTACCCGATCGCTGTTGAAGCGTTA
TCGCTGATTTATAACAAAGATCTGCTGCCGAACCCGCCAAAAACCTGGGAAGAGATCCCGGCGCTGGATA
AAGAACTGAAAGCGAAAGGTAAGAGCGCGCTGATGTTCAACCTGCAAGAACCGTACTTCACCTGGCCGCT
GATTGCTGCTGACGGGGGTTATGCGTTCAAGTATGAAAACGGCAAGTACGACATTAAAGACGTGGGCGTG
GATAACGCTGGCGCGAAAGCGGGTCTGACCTTCCTGGTTGACCTGATTAAAAACAAACACATGAATGCAG
ACACCGATTACTCCATCGCAGAAGCTGCCTTTAATAAAGGCGAAACAGCGATGACCATCAACGGCCCGTG
GGCATGGTCCAACATCGACACCAGCAAAGTGAATTATGGTGTAACGGTACTGCCGACCTTCAAGGGTCAA
CCATCCAAACCGTTCGTTGGCGTGCTGAGCGCAGGTATTAACGCCGCCAGTCCGAACAAAGAGCTGGCAA
AAGAGTTCCTCGAAAACTATCTGCTGACTGATGAAGGTCTGGAAGCGGTTAATAAAGACAAACCGCTGGG
TGCCGTAGCGCTGAAGTCTTACGAGGAAGAGTTGGCGAAAGATCCACGTATTGCCGCCACTATGGAAAAC
GCCCAGAAAGGTGAAATCATGCCGAACATCCCGCAGATGTCCGCTTTCTGGTATGCCGTGCGTACTGCGG
TGATCAACGCCGCCAGCGGTCGTCAGACTGTCGATGAAGCCCTGAAAGACGCGCAGACTAATTCGAGCTC
GGGTAGCAGTGGTGCAGCACATCATCATCACCATCATAGCTCTGGTGGTAGTGGTGTGAATAAGAACGAT
AAAAAGCCGCTGCGTGGTGCCGTGTTTAGCCTGCAGAAACAGCATCCCGACTATCCCGATATCTATGGCG
CGATTGATCAGCAGGGGACCTATCAAAATGTGCGTACCGGCGAAGATGGTAAACTGACCTTTAAGAATCT
GAGCGATGGCAAATATCGCCTGATTGAAAATAGCGAACCCCCGGGCTATAAACCGGTGCAGAATAAGCCG
ATTGTGAGCTTTCGTATTGTGGATGGCGAAGTGCGTGATGTGACCAGCATTGTGCCGCCGGGTGTGCCGG
CTACATATGAATTTACCGGAGGAGGTGGCTCTAAAGATGAACTGTAGTAGACCGGTAAGCTGAGCAGCGG
CTACAAGGACGTGATCCTGTGGTTCAGCTTCGGCGCCAGCTGCTTCATCCTGCTGGCCATCGTGATGGGC
CTGGTGTTCATCTGCGTGAAGAACGGCAACATGCGGTGCACCATCTGCATCTGATGATATCGAATTCCAC
CACACTGGACTAGTGGATCCGAGCTCGGTACCAAGCTTAAGTTTAAACCGCTGATCAGCCTCGACTGTGC
CTTCTAGTTGCCAGCCATCTGTTGTTTGCCCCTCCCCCGTGCCTTCCTTGACCCTGGAAGGTGCCACTCC
CACTGTCCTTTCCTAATAAAATGAGGAAATTGCATCGCATTGTCTGAGTAGGTGTCATTCTATTCTGGGG
GGTGGGGTGGGGCAGGACAGCAAGGGGGAGGATTGGGAAGACAATAGCAGGCATGCTGGGGATGCGGTGG
GCTCTATGGCTTCTGAGGCGGAAAGAACCAGCTGGGGCTCTAGGGGGTATCCCC
[124 nt withheld, positions 5585-5708]
C
[91 nt withheld, positions 5710-5800]
A
[49 nt withheld, positions 5802-5850]
CCTTTGACGTTGGAGTCCACGTTCTTT
[37 nt withheld, positions 5878-5914]
ACCCTATCTCGGTCTATTCTTTTGATTTATAAGGGATTTTGCCGATTTCGGCCTATTGGTTAAAAAATGA
GCTGATTTAACAAAAATTTAACGCGAATTAATTCTGTGGAATGTGTGTCAGTTAGGGTGTGGAAAGTCCC
CAGGCTCCCCAGCAGGCAGAAGTATGCAAAGCATGCATCTCAATTAGTCAGCAACCAGGTGTGGAAAGTC
CCCAGGCTCCCCAGCAGGCAGAAGTATGCAAAGCATGCATCTCAATTAGTCAGCAACCATAGTCCCGCCC
CTAACTCCGCCCATCCCGCCCCTAACTCCGCCCAGTTCCGCCCATTCTCCGCCCCATGGCTGACTAATTT
TTTTTATTTATGCAGAGGCCGAGGCCGCCTCTGCCTCTGAGCTATTCCAGAAGTAGTGAGGAGGCTTTTT
TGGAGGCCTAGGCTTTTGCAAAAAGCTCCCGGGAGCTTGTATATCCATTTTCGGATCTGATCAAGAGACA
GGATGAGGATCGTTTCGCATGATTGAACAAGATGGATTGCACGCAGGTTCTCCGGCCGCTTGGGTGGAGA
GGCTATTCGGCTATGACTGGGCACAACAGACAATCGGCTGCTCTGATGCCGCCGTGTTCCGGCTGTCAGC
GCAGGGGCGCCCGGTTCTTTTTGTCAAGACCGACCTGTCCGGTGCCCTGAATGAACTGCAGGACGAGGCA
GCGCGGCTATCGTGGCTGGCCACGACGGGCGTTCCTTGCGCAGCTGTGCTCGACGTTGTCACTGAAGCGG
GAAGGGACTGGCTGCTATTGGGCGAAGTGCCGGGGCAGGATCTCCTGTCATCTCACCTTGCTCCTGCCGA
GAAAGTATCCATCATGGCTGATGCAATGCGGCGGCTGCATACGCTTGATCCGGCTACCTGCCCATTCGAC
CACCAAGCGAAACATCGCATCGAGCGAGCACGTACTCGGATGGAAGCCGGTCTTGTCGATCAGGATGATC
TGGACGAAGAGCATCAGGGGCTCGCGCCAGCCGAACTGTTCGCCAGGCTCAAGGCGCGCATGCCCGACGG
CGAGGATCTCGTCGTGACCCATGGCGATGCCTGCTTGCCGAATATCATGGTGGAAAATGGCCGCTTTTCT
GGATTCATCGACTGTGGCCGGCTGGGTGTGGCGGACCGCTATCAGGACATAGCGTTGGCTACCCGTGATA
TTGCTGAAGAGCTTGGCGGCGAATGGGCTGACCGCTTCCTCGTGCTTTACGGTATCGCCGCTCCCGATTC
GCAGCGCATCGCCT
