>Addgene plasmid #201805 | pcDNA3.1 HA-MBP-SnoopLigase2 N775Q-KDEL | depositor partial sequence | sequence record 391634 | HA-MBP-SnoopLigase2 N775Q-KDEL
ATGAACACCCAGATCCTGGTGTTCGCCCTGATCGCCATCATTCCCACCAACGCCGACAAGATCGGATCTG
GCTACCCATACGATGTTCCAGATTACGCTAGTGGAGAAAGTGGTAAAATCGAAGAAGGTAAACTGGTAAT
CTGGATTAACGGCGATAAAGGCTATAACGGTCTCGCTGAAGTCGGTAAGAAATTCGAGAAAGATACCGGA
ATTAAAGTCACCGTTGAGCATCCGGATAAACTGGAAGAGAAATTCCCACAGGTTGCGGCAACTGGCGATG
GCCCTGACATTATCTTCTGGGCACACGACCGCTTTGGTGGCTACGCTCAATCTGGCCTGTTGGCTGAAAT
CACCCCGGACAAAGCGTTCCAGGACAAGCTGTATCCGTTTACCTGGGATGCCGTACGTTACAACGGCAAG
CTGATTGCTTACCCGATCGCTGTTGAAGCGTTATCGCTGATTTATAACAAAGATCTGCTGCCGAACCCGC
CAAAAACCTGGGAAGAGATCCCGGCGCTGGATAAAGAACTGAAAGCGAAAGGTAAGAGCGCGCTGATGTT
CAACCTGCAAGAACCGTACTTCACCTGGCCGCTGATTGCTGCTGACGGGGGTTATGCGTTCAAGTATGAA
AACGGCAAGTACGACATTAAAGACGTGGGCGTGGATAACGCTGGCGCGAAAGCGGGTCTGACCTTCCTGG
TTGACCTGATTAAAAACAAACACATGAATGCAGACACCGATTACTCCATCGCAGAAGCTGCCTTTAATAA
AGGCGAAACAGCGATGACCATCAACGGCCCGTGGGCATGGTCCAACATCGACACCAGCAAAGTGAATTAT
GGTGTAACGGTACTGCCGACCTTCAAGGGTCAACCATCCAAACCGTTCGTTGGCGTGCTGAGCGCAGGTA
TTAACGCCGCCAGTCCGAACAAAGAGCTGGCAAAAGAGTTCCTCGAAAACTATCTGCTGACTGATGAAGG
TCTGGAAGCGGTTAATAAAGACAAACCGCTGGGTGCCGTAGCGCTGAAGTCTTACGAGGAAGAGTTGGCG
AAAGATCCACGTATTGCCGCCACTATGGAAAACGCCCAGAAAGGTGAAATCATGCCGAACATCCCGCAGA
TGTCCGCTTTCTGGTATGCCGTGCGTACTGCGGTGATCAACGCCGCCAGCGGTCGTCAGACTGTCGATGA
AGCCCTGAAAGACGCGCAGACTAATTCGAGCTCGGGTAGCAGTGGTGCAGCACATCATCATCACCATCAT
AGCTCTGGTGGTAGTGGTGTGAATAAGAACGATAAAAAGCCGCTGCGTGGTGCCGTGTTTAGCCTGCAGA
AACAGCATCCCGACTATCCCGATATCTATGGCGCGATTGATCAGCAGGGGACCTATCAAAATGTGCGTAC
CGGCGAAGATGGTAAACTGACCTTTAAGAATCTGAGCGATGGCAAATATCGCCTGATTGAAAATAGCGAA
CCCCCGGGCTATAAACCGGTGCAGAATAAGCCGATTGTGAGCTTTCGTATTGTGGATGGCGAAGTGCGTG
ATGTGACCAGCATTGTGCCGCCGGGTGTGCCGGCTACATATGAATTTACCGGAGGAGGTGGCTCTAAAGA
TGAACTGTAGTAG
